Addgene plasmid #22106: pWJPrP5
Depositing lab: Susan Lindquist. Depositing organization: Whitehead Institute for Biomedical Research. Publication: Spontaneous generation of prion infectivity in fatal familial insomnia knockin mice. Jackson WS, Borkowski AW, Faas H, Steele AD, King OD, Watson N, Jasanoff A, Lindquist S. Neuron. 2009 Aug 27. 63(4):438-50. 10.1016/j.neuron.2009.07.026 PubMed 19709627.
Backbone
  Vector backbone: pBTIIKS(+)
  Backbone size w/o insert (bp): 2900
  Vector type: construction of targeting vector
Growth in bacteria
  Bacterial resistance: Ampicillin, 100 μg/mL
  Growth temperature: 37°C
  Growth strain: DH5alpha
  Copy number: High Copy
Gene/Insert
  Gene/Insert name: mouse PrP ORF insert (alt name: PrP-D177N)
  Species: M. musculus (mouse)
  Insert size (bp): 800
  Mutation: mutated codon 177 (D to N)
  Entrez Gene: Prnp (a.k.a. CD230, PrP, PrP<C>, PrPC, PrPSc, Prn-i, Prn-p, Sinc, prP27-30, prP33-35C)
  Cloning method: Restriction Enzyme; 5′ cloning site Eag1 (not destroyed); 3′ cloning site Cla1 (not destroyed)
  Sequencing primers: 5′ M13R; 3′ T7
Terms and licenses: Academic/Nonprofit Terms; Industry Terms: Not Available to Industry
How to cite: pWJPrP5 was a gift from Susan Lindquist (Addgene plasmid # 22106 ; http://n2t.net/addgene:22106 ; RRID:Addgene_22106)
