[The description below was written by a language model from this plasmid's Addgene catalogue record.]
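Description:
pWJPrP5 is a bacterial cloning plasmid built on the pBTIIKS(+) backbone (about 2.9 kb) and catalogued as an intermediate for constructing a gene-targeting vector rather than as an expression construct. It is maintained at high copy number in E. coli and selected with ampicillin. No feature table accompanies the record, so the origin of replication and other backbone elements are not itemised. The listed sequencing primers (M13 reverse and T7) indicate that the insert sits in a polylinker flanked by those standard priming sites.

The payload is an insert of roughly 800 bp carrying the mouse prion protein (Prnp) open reading frame, cloned between EagI and ClaI sites that are both preserved, so the fragment can be excised intact and transferred into a larger construct. The ORF carries a single codon change at position 177 that replaces aspartate with asparagine (PrP-D177N). The associated publication concerns knock-in mice modelling fatal familial insomnia, which suggests that this substitution is the disease-modelling change. The record does not mention a eukaryotic promoter, epitope tag, reporter, homology arms or mammalian selection cassette. The plasmid therefore appears to serve simply as a source of the mutant coding sequence.

Its typical use is as a building block. The D177N ORF would be subcloned into a Prnp targeting vector to replace the endogenous coding sequence by homologous recombination, producing mice that express the mutant protein under native gene regulation. It could also serve as a sequence-verified template for further PrP mutagenesis or subcloning.
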