>Addgene plasmid #22106 | pWJPrP5 | addgene partial sequence | sequence record 27900 | 22106 with M13_pUC-fwd
GCGCGTATCGACTCACTATAGGGCGAATTGGAGCTCCACCGCGGTGGCGGCCGGTCGACAACTAGTGGAT
CCTCATCCCACGATCAGGAAGATGAGGAAGGAGATGAGGAGGATGACAGGAGGGGAGGAGAAAAGCACGG
TGCTGCTGGATCTTCTCCCGTCGTAATAGGCCTGGGACTCCTTCTGGTACTGGGTGACGCACATCTGCTC
CACCACGCGCTCCATCATCTTCACATCGGTCTCGGTGAAGTTCTCCCCCTTGGTGGTGGTGGTGACCGTG
TGCTGCTTGATGGTGATATTGACGCAATTGTGCACGAAGTTGTTCTGGTTGCTGTACTGATCCACTGGCC
TGTAGTACACTTGGTTAGGGTAGCGGTACATGTTTTCACGGTAGTAGCGGTCCTCCCAGTCGTTGCCAAA
ATGGATCATGGGCCTGCTCATGGCGCTCCCCAGCATGTAGCCACCAAGGCCCCCCACTACTGCCCCAGCT
GCCGCAGCCCCTGCCATATGCTTCATGTTGGTTTTTGGTTTGCTGGGCTTGTTCCACTGATTATGGGTAC
CCCCTCCTTGGCCCCATCCACCGCCATGGGGCTGACCCCAACTACCACCATGAGGTTGTCCCCAGCTGCC
CCCATGGGGTTGTCCCCAGCCACCACCCGTGGGGCTGCCCCCAGTGCCCACCCTAGA
