>Addgene plasmid #22106 | pWJPrP5 | addgene partial sequence | sequence record 27901 | 22106 with M13R
ATTACCCTCACTAAAGGGAACAAAAGCTGGGTACCGGGCCCCCCCTCGAGGTCGACGGTATCGATAAGCT
TATGGCGAACCTTGGCTACTGGCTGCTGGCCCTCTTTGTGACTATGTGGACTGATGTCGGCCTCTGCAAA
AAGCGGCCAAAGCCTGGAGGGTGGAACACCGGTGGAAGCCGGTATCCCGGGCAGGGAAGCCCTGGAGGCA
ACCGTTACCCACCTCAGGGTGGCACCTGGGGGCAGCCCCACGGTGGTGGCTGGGGACAACCCCATGGGGG
CAGCTGGGGACAACCTCATGGTGGTAGTTGGGGTCAGCCCCATGGCGGTGGATGGGGCCAAGGAGGGGGT
ACCCATAATCAGTGGAACAAGCCCAGCAAACCAAAAACCAACATGAAGCATATGGCAGGGGCTGCGGCAG
CTGGGGCAGTAGTGGGGGGCCTTGGTGGCTACATGCTGGGGAGCGCCATGAGCAGGCCCATGATCCATTT
TGGCAACGACTGGGAGGACCGCTACTACCGTGAAAACATGTACCGCTACCCTAACCAAGTGTACTACAGG
CCAGTGGATCAGTACAGCAACCAGAACAACTTCGTGCACAATTGCGTCAATATCACCATCAAGCAGCACA
CGGTCACCACCACCACCAAGGGGGAGAACTTCACCGAGACCGATGTGAAGATGATGGAGCGCGTGGTGGA
GCAGATGTGCGTCACCCAGTACCAGAANGAGTCCCANGCCTATTACGACGGGAGAAGATCCAGCAGCACC
GTGCTTTTCTCCTCCCCTCTGTCATCCTNNC
